Addgene plasmid #109374: pRRL-MHCK7-R-GECO
Purpose: Expresses calcium indicator R-GECO in muscle cells
Depositing lab: Nenad Bursac. Depositing organization: Duke University. Publication: Engineering human pluripotent stem cells into a functional skeletal muscle tissue. Rao L, Qian Y, Khodabukus A, Ribar T, Bursac N. Nat Commun. 2018 Jan 9;9(1):126. doi: 10.1038/s41467-017-02636-4. PubMed 29317646.
Backbone
  Vector backbone: PRRL
  Vector type: Mammalian Expression, Lentiviral
Growth in bacteria
  Bacterial resistance: Ampicillin, 100 μg/mL
  Growth temperature: 37°C
  Growth strain: NEB Stable
  Copy number: Unknown
Gene/Insert
  Gene/Insert name: R-GECO
  Species: Synthetic
  Insert size (bp): 1419
Terms and licenses: Academic/Nonprofit Terms; Industry Terms: Not Available to Industry
How to cite: pRRL-MHCK7-R-GECO was a gift from Nenad Bursac (Addgene plasmid # 109374 ; http://n2t.net/addgene:109374 ; RRID:Addgene_109374)
