[The description below was written by a language model from this plasmid's Addgene catalogue record and pLannotate feature annotations shown in this document.]
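Description:
pRRL-MHCK7-R-GECO is a third-generation-style, self-inactivating HIV-1 lentiviral transfer plasmid built on the pRRL backbone for expressing the red genetically encoded calcium indicator R-GECO in muscle cells. It is maintained in E. coli through a high-copy ColE1/pUC origin and ampicillin resistance (bla). The backbone also carries an f1 origin, an SV40 origin and remnants of a cloning cassette (lac promoter/operator, lacZα and lacI fragments, T3 and T7 promoters). Viral genomic RNA is transcribed from an RSV promoter fused to a truncated 5' LTR. This hybrid makes transcription Tat-independent. The genome includes the Ψ packaging signal with a partial gag sequence, the Rev response element for Rev-dependent nuclear export, and the cPPT/CTS, which aids nuclear import of the proviral DNA. A ΔU3 3' LTR followed by an SV40 polyadenylation signal closes the cassette and inactivates the LTR promoter after integration. No WPRE is annotated.

The payload lies between the cPPT and the 3' LTR. The plasmid name indicates the muscle-specific MHCK7 promoter. The annotation tool does not label it, but an unannotated stretch of roughly 900 bp just upstream of the coding region is consistent with its position. The synthetic R-GECO insert (1,419 bp) is annotated piecewise: leader tags (His-type, T7 gene 10 and Xpress), the M13 calmodulin-binding peptide from myosin light chain kinase, a circularly permuted red fluorescent protein (matched by homology to HyPerRed) and calmodulin. Calcium-driven binding of calmodulin to the peptide changes the red fluorescence. The depositor and sequencing-derived records (7,714 and 7,728 nt) show the same features with different start coordinates. The construct is used to transduce cells such as stem cell-derived skeletal muscle for imaging calcium transients.
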