Features (pLannotate 1.2.2; 29 found; start..end, strand, type, name):
      8..229     +  promoter       RSV promoter: Rous sarcoma virus enhancer/promoter
    236..416     +  LTR            5' LTR (truncated): truncated 5' long terminal repeat (LTR) from HIV-1
    460..585     +  misc_feature   HIV-1 Ψ: packaging signal of human immunodeficiency virus type 1
    569..932     +  CDS            HIV-1 gag (fragment): gag protein from human immunodeficiency virus 1; gag
   1027..1363    +  ncRNA          RRE: Accession: RF00036 - HIV Rev response element
   1688..1788    +  CDS            Rev (fragment): human immunodeficiency virus 1 (HIV-1) Rev protein; rev; enhances nuclear export of unspliced and incompletely spliced viral mRNAs
   1801..1916    +  misc_feature   cPPT/CTS: central polypurine tract and central termination sequence of HIV-1
   1918..1934    +  enhancer       CMV enhancer (fragment): human cytomegalovirus immediate early enhancer
   2813..2833    +  CDS            capTEV™ (fragment): composite tag for in vivo biotinylation, TEV protease cleavage, and 6xHis tagging
   2834..2866    +  CDS            T7 tag (gene 10 leader): leader peptide from bacteriophage T7 gene 10 promotes efficient translation in E. coli
   2870..2893    +  CDS            Xpress™ tag: Xpress™ epitope tag, including an enterokinase recognition and cleavage site
   2921..2977    +  CDS            calmodulin-binding peptide: calmodulin-binding peptide from avian smooth muscle myosin light chain kinase
   2983..3709    +  CDS            HyPerRed (fragment): red fluorescent genetically encoded indicator for H2O2 ()
   3716..4066    +  CDS            CALMA_ARBPU (fragment): Experimental evidence at protein level: Swiss-Prot protein existence level 1. Calmodulin mediates the control of a large number of enzymes, ion channels and other proteins by Ca(2+). Among the enzymes to be stimulated by the calmodulin-Ca(2+) complex are a number of protein kinases and phosphatases. From Arbacia punctulata (Punctuate sea urchin).
   4173..4241    +  CDS            nef (fragment): NEF_HV1Z2 - Experimental evidence at protein level: Swiss-Prot protein existence level 1. Extracellular Nef protein targets CD4(+) T-lymphocytes for apoptosis by interacting with CXCR4 surface receptors. From Human immunodeficiency virus type 1 group M subtype D (isolate Z2/CDC-Z34) (HIV-1).
   4243..4476    +  LTR            3' LTR (ΔU3): self-inactivating 3' long terminal repeat (LTR) from HIV-1
   4548..4669    +  polyA_signal   SV40 poly(A) signal: SV40 polyadenylation signal
   4688..4823    +  rep_origin     SV40 ori: SV40 origin of replication
   4856..4874    -  promoter       T7 promoter: promoter for bacteriophage T7 RNA polymerase
   4882..5037    +  CDS            lacZα (fragment): LacZα fragment of β-galactosidase; lacZ fragment
   5045..5500    +  rep_origin     f1 ori (sequence partly withheld): f1 bacteriophage origin of replication; arrow indicates direction of (+) strand synthesis
   5529..5633    +  promoter       AmpR promoter: bla
   5634..6494    +  CDS            AmpR: β-lactamase; bla; confers resistance to ampicillin, carbenicillin, and related antibiotics
   6665..7253    +  rep_origin     ori: high-copy-number ColE1/pMB1/pBR322/pUC origin of replication
   7436..7528    +  CDS            lacI (fragment): lac repressor; lacI; The lac repressor binds to the lac operator to inhibit transcription in E. coli. This inhibition can be relieved by adding lactose or isopropyl-β-D-thiogalactopyranoside (IPTG).
   7541..7562    +  protein_bind   CAP binding site: CAP binding activates transcription in the presence of cAMP. E. coli catabolite activator protein
   7577..7607    +  promoter       lac promoter: promoter for the E. coli lac operon
   7615..7631    +  protein_bind   lac operator: The lac repressor binds to the lac operator to inhibit transcription in E. coli. This inhibition can be relieved by adding lactose or isopropyl-β-D-thiogalactopyranoside (IPTG). lac repressor encoded by lacI
   7676..7694    +  promoter       T3 promoter: promoter for bacteriophage T3 RNA polymerase
>Addgene plasmid #109374 | pRRL-MHCK7-R-GECO | depositor full sequence | sequence record 206225 | pRRL-MHCK7-R-GECO sequence 7714 bps
AGCTTAATGTAGTCTTATGCAATACTCTTGTAGTCTTGCAACATGGTAACGATGAGTTAGCAACATGCCT
TACAAGGAGAGAAAAAGCACCGTGCATGCCGATTGGTGGAAGTAAGGTGGTACGATCGTGCCTTATTAGG
AAGGCAACAGACGGGTCTGACATGGATTGGACGAACCACTGAATTGCCGCATTGCAGAGATATTGTATTT
AAGTGCCTAGCTCGATACAATAAACGGGTCTCTCTGGTTAGACCAGATCTGAGCCTGGGAGCTCTCTGGC
TAACTAGGGAACCCACTGCTTAAGCCTCAATAAAGCTTGCCTTGAGTGCTTCAAGTAGTGTGTGCCCGTC
TGTTGTGTGACTCTGGTAACTAGAGATCCCTCAGACCCTTTTAGTCAGTGTGGAAAATCTCTAGCAGTGG
CGCCCGAACAGGGACCTGAAAGCGAAAGGGAAACCAGAGCTCTCTCGACGCAGGACTCGGCTTGCTGAAG
CGCGCACGGCAAGAGGCGAGGGGCGGCGACTGGTGAGTACGCCAAAAATTTTGACTAGCGGAGGCTAGAA
GGAGAGAGATGGGTGCGAGAGCGTCAGTATTAAGCGGGGGAGAATTAGATCGCGATGGGAAAAAATTCGG
TTAAGGCCAGGGGGAAAGAAAAAATATAAATTAAAACATATAGTATGGGCAAGCAGGGAGCTAGAACGAT
TCGCAGTTAATCCTGGCCTGTTAGAAACATCAGAAGGCTGTAGACAAATACTGGGACAGCTACAACCATC
CCTTCAGACAGGATCAGAAGAACTTAGATCATTATATAATACAGTAGCAACCCTCTATTGTGTGCATCAA
AGGATAGAGATAAAAGACACCAAGGAAGCTTTAGACAAGATAGAGGAAGAGCAAAACAAAAGTAAGACCA
CCGCACAGCAAGCGGCCGCTGATCTTCAGACCTGGAGGAGGAGATATGAGGGACAATTGGAGAAGTGAAT
TATATAAATATAAAGTAGTAAAAATTGAACCATTAGGAGTAGCACCCACCAAGGCAAAGAGAAGAGTGGT
GCAGAGAGAAAAAAGAGCAGTGGGAATAGGAGCTTTGTTCCTTGGGTTCTTGGGAGCAGCAGGAAGCACT
ATGGGCGCAGCCTCAATGACGCTGACGGTACAGGCCAGACAATTATTGTCTGGTATAGTGCAGCAGCAGA
ACAATTTGCTGAGGGCTATTGAGGCGCAACAGCATCTGTTGCAACTCACAGTCTGGGGCATCAAGCAGCT
CCAGGCAAGAATCCTGGCTGTGGAAAGATACCTAAAGGATCAACAGCTCCTGGGGATTTGGGGTTGCTCT
GGAAAACTCATTTGCACCACTGCTGTGCCTTGGAATGCTAGTTGGAGTAATAAATCTCTGGAACAGATTT
GGAATCACACGACCTGGATGGAGTGGGACAGAGAAATTAACAATTACACAAGCTTAATACACTCCTTAAT
TGAAGAATCGCAAAACCAGCAAGAAAAGAATGAACAAGAATTATTGGAATTAGATAAATGGGCAAGTTTG
TGGAATTGGTTTAACATAACAAATTGGCTGTGGTATATAAAATTATTCATAATGATAGTAGGAGGCTTGG
TAGGTTTAAGAATAGTTTTTGCTGTACTTTCTATAGTGAATAGAGTTAGGCAGGGATATTCACCATTATC
GTTTCAGACCCACCTCCCAACCCCGAGGGGACCCGACAGGCCCGAAGGAATAGAAGAAGAAGGTGGAGAG
AGAGACAGAGACAGATCCATTCGATTAGTGAACGGATCTCGACGGTTAACTTTTAAAAGAAAAGGGGGGA
TTGGGGGGTACAGTGCAGGGGAAAGAATAGTAGACATAATAGCAACAGACATACAAACTAAAGAATTACA
AAAACAAATTACAAAAATTCAAAATTCCATTGATTATTGACTAGAAGCTGCATGTCTAAGCTAGACCCTT
CAGATTAAAAATAACTGAGGTAAGGGCCTGGGTAGGGGAGGTGGTGTGAGACGCTCCTGTCTCTCCTCTA
TCTGCCCATCGGCCCTTTGGGGAGGAGGAATGTGCCCAAGGACTAAAAAAAGGCCATGGAGCCAGAGGGG
CGAGGGCAACAGACCTTTCATGGGCAAACCTTGGGGCCCTGCTGTCTAGCATGCCCCACTACGGGTCTAG
GCTGCCCATGTAAGGAGGCAAGGCCTGGGGACACCCGAGATGCCTGGTTATAATTAACCCAGACATGTGG
CTGCCCCCCCCCCCCCAACACCTGCTGCCTCTAAAAATAACCCTGTCCCTGGTGGATCCCCTGCATGCGA
AGATCTTCGAACAAGGCTGTGGGGGACTGAGGGCAGGCTGTAACAGGCTTGGGGGCCAGGGCTTATACGT
GCCTGGGACTCCCAAAGTATTACTGTTCCATGTTCCCGGCGAAGGGCCAGCTGTCCCCCGCCAGCTAGAC
TCAGCACTTAGTTTAGGAACCAGTGAGCAAGTCAGCCCTTGGGGCAGCCCATACAAGGCCATGGGGCTGG
GCAAGCTGCACGCCTGGGTCCGGGGTGGGCACGGTGCCCGGGCAACGAGCTGAAAGCTCATCTGCTCTCA
GGGGCCCCTCCCTGGGGACAGCCCCTCCTGGCTAGTCACACCCTGTAGGCTCCTCTATATAACCCAGGGG
CACAGGGGCTGCCCTCATTCTACCACCACCTCCACAGCACAGACAGACACTCAGGAGCCAGCCAGCCTCG
ACCGGAATTCGCCACCATGCTGCAGAACGAGCTTGCTCTTAAGTTGGCTGGACTTGATATTAACAAGACT
GGAGGAGGTTCTCATCATCATCATCATCATGGTATGGCTAGCATGACTGGTGGACAGCAAATGGGTCGGG
ATCTGTACGACGATGACGATAAGGATCTCGCAACAATGGTCGACTCATCACGTCGTAAGTGGAATAAGGC
AGGTCACGCAGTCAGAGCTATAGGTCGGCTGAGCTCACCCGTGGTTTCCGAGCGGATGTACCCCGAGGAC
GGCGCCCTGAAGAGCGAGATCAAGAAGGGGCTGAGGCTGAAGGACGGCGGCCACTACGCCGCCGAGGTCA
AGACCACCTACAAGGCCAAGAAGCCCGTGCAGCTGCCCGGCGCCTACATCGTGGACATCAAGTTGGACAT
CGTGTCCCACAACGAGGACTACACCATCGTGGAACAGTGCGAACGCGCCGAGGGCCGCCACTCCACCGGC
GGCATGGACGAGCTGTACAAGGGAGGTACAGGCGGGAGTCTGGTGAGCAAGGGCGAGGAGGATAACATGG
CCATCATCAAGGAGTTCATGCGCTTCAAGGTGCACATGGAGGGCTCCGTGAACGGCCACGAGTTCGAGAT
CGAGGGCGAGGGCGAGGGCCGCCCCTACGAGGCCTTTCAGACCGCTAAGCTGAAGGTGACCAAGGGTGGC
CCCCTGCCCTTCGCCTGGGACATCCTGTCCCCTCAGTTCATGTACGGCTCCAAGGCCTACATTAAGCACC
CAGCCGACATCCCCGACTACTTCAAGCTGTCCTTCCCCGAGGGCTTCAGGTGGGAGCGCGTGATGAACTT
CGAGGACGGCGGCATTATTCACGTGAACCAGGACTCCTCCCTGCAGGACGGCGTATTCATCTACAAGGTG
AAGCTGCGCGGCACCAACTTCCCCCCCGACGGCCCCGTAATGCAGAAGAAGACCATGGGCTGGGAGGCTA
CGCGTGACGACCTGACTGAAGAGCAGATCGCAGAATTTAAAGAGGCTTTCTCCCTATTTGACAAGGACGG
GGATGGGACGATAACAACCAAGGAGCTTGGGACGGTGTTCCGATCGCTGGGGCAGAACCCCACAGAAGCA
GAGCTGCAGGACATGATCAATGAAGTAGATGCCGACGGTGACGGCACATTCGACTTCCCTGAGTTCCTGA
CGATGATGGCAAGAAAAATGAATGACACAGACAGTGAAGAGGAAATTCGCGAAGCGTTCCGCGTGTTTGA
TAAGGACGGCAATGGCTACATCGGCGCAGCAGAGCTTCGCCACGTGATGACAGACCTTGGAGAGAAGTTA
ACAGATGAGGAGGTTGATGAAATGATCAGGGTAGCAGACATCGATGGGGATGGTCAGGTAAACTACGAAG
AGTTTGTACAAATGATGACAGCGAAGTAGGAATTCGAGCTCGGTACCTTTAAGACCAATGACTTACAAGG
CAGCTGTAGATCTTAGCCACTTTTTAAAAGAAAAGGGGGGACTGGAAGGGCTAATTCACTCCCAACGAAG
ACAAGATCTGCTTTTTGCTTGTACTGGGTCTCTCTGGTTAGACCAGATCTGAGCCTGGGAGCTCTCTGGC
TAACTAGGGAACCCACTGCTTAAGCCTCAATAAAGCTTGCCTTGAGTGCTTCAAGTAGTGTGTGCCCGTC
TGTTGTGTGACTCTGGTAACTAGAGATCCCTCAGACCCTTTTAGTCAGTGTGGAAAATCTCTAGCAGTAG
TAGTTCATGTCATCTTATTATTCAGTATTTATAACTTGCAAAGAAATGAATATCAGAGAGTGAGAGGAAC
TTGTTTATTGCAGCTTATAATGGTTACAAATAAAGCAATAGCATCACAAATTTCACAAATAAAGCATTTT
TTTCACTGCATTCTAGTTGTGGTTTGTCCAAACTCATCAATGTATCTTATCATGTCTGGCTCTAGCTATC
CCGCCCCTAACTCCGCCCAGTTCCGCCCATTCTCCGCCCCATGGCTGACTAATTTTTTTTATTTATGCAG
AGGCCGAGGCCGCCTCGGCCTCTGAGCTATTCCAGAAGTAGTGAGGAGGCTTTTTTGGAGGCCTAGGCTT
TTGCGTCGAGACGTACCCAATTCGCCCTATAGTGAGTCGTATTACGCGCGCTCACTGGCCGTCGTTTTAC
AACGTCGTGACTGGGAAAACCCTGGCGTTACCCAACTTAATCGCCTTGCAGCACATCCCCCTTTCGCCAG
CTGGCGTAATAGCGAAGAGGCCCGCACCGATCGCCCTTCCCAACAGTTGCGCAGCCTGAATGGCGAATGG
CGCG
[124 nt withheld, positions 5045-5168]
C
[91 nt withheld, positions 5170-5260]
A
[49 nt withheld, positions 5262-5310]
CCTTTGACGTTGGAGTCCACGTTCTTT
[37 nt withheld, positions 5338-5374]
ACCCTATCTCGGTCTATTCTTTTGATTTATAAGGGATTTTGCCGATTTCGGCCTATTGGTTAAAAAATGA
GCTGATTTAACAAAAATTTAACGCGAATTTTAACAAAATATTAACGTTTACAATTTCCCAGGTGGCACTT
TTCGGGGAAATGTGCGCGGAACCCCTATTTGTTTATTTTTCTAAATACATTCAAATATGTATCCGCTCAT
GAGACAATAACCCTGATAAATGCTTCAATAATATTGAAAAAGGAAGAGTATGAGTATTCAACATTTCCGT
GTCGCCCTTATTCCCTTTTTTGCGGCATTTTGCCTTCCTGTTTTTGCTCACCCAGAAACGCTGGTGAAAG
TAAAAGATGCTGAAGATCAGTTGGGTGCACGAGTGGGTTACATCGAACTGGATCTCAACAGCGGTAAGAT
CCTTGAGAGTTTTCGCCCCGAAGAACGTTTTCCAATGATGAGCACTTTTAAAGTTCTGCTATGTGGCGCG
GTATTATCCCGTATTGACGCCGGGCAAGAGCAACTCGGTCGCCGCATACACTATTCTCAGAATGACTTGG
TTGAGTACTCACCAGTCACAGAAAAGCATCTTACGGATGGCATGACAGTAAGAGAATTATGCAGTGCTGC
CATAACCATGAGTGATAACACTGCGGCCAACTTACTTCTGACAACGATCGGAGGACCGAAGGAGCTAACC
GCTTTTTTGCACAACATGGGGGATCATGTAACTCGCCTTGATCGTTGGGAACCGGAGCTGAATGAAGCCA
TACCAAACGACGAGCGTGACACCACGATGCCTGTAGCAATGGCAACAACGTTGCGCAAACTATTAACTGG
CGAACTACTTACTCTAGCTTCCCGGCAACAATTAATAGACTGGATGGAGGCGGATAAAGTTGCAGGACCA
CTTCTGCGCTCGGCCCTTCCGGCTGGCTGGTTTATTGCTGATAAATCTGGAGCCGGTGAGCGTGGGTCTC
GCGGTATCATTGCAGCACTGGGGCCAGATGGTAAGCCCTCCCGTATCGTAGTTATCTACACGACGGGGAG
TCAGGCAACTATGGATGAACGAAATAGACAGATCGCTGAGATAGGTGCCTCACTGATTAAGCATTGGTAA
CTGTCAGACCAAGTTTACTCATATATACTTTAGATTGATTTAAAACTTCATTTTTAATTTAAAAGGATCT
AGGTGAAGATCCTTTTTGATAATCTCATGACCAAAATCCCTTAACGTGAGTTTTCGTTCCACTGAGCGTC
AGACCCCGTAGAAAAGATCAAAGGATCTTCTTGAGATCCTTTTTTTCTGCGCGTAATCTGCTGCTTGCAA
ACAAAAAAACCACCGCTACCAGCGGTGGTTTGTTTGCCGGATCAAGAGCTACCAACTCTTTTTCCGAAGG
TAACTGGCTTCAGCAGAGCGCAGATACCAAATACTGTCCTTCTAGTGTAGCCGTAGTTAGGCCACCACTT
CAAGAACTCTGTAGCACCGCCTACATACCTCGCTCTGCTAATCCTGTTACCAGTGGCTGCTGCCAGTGGC
GATAAGTCGTGTCTTACCGGGTTGGACTCAAGACGATAGTTACCGGATAAGGCGCAGCGGTCGGGCTGAA
CGGGGGGTTCGTGCACACAGCCCAGCTTGGAGCGAACGACCTACACCGAACTGAGATACCTACAGCGTGA
GCTATGAGAAAGCGCCACGCTTCCCGAAGGGAGAAAGGCGGACAGGTATCCGGTAAGCGGCAGGGTCGGA
ACAGGAGAGCGCACGAGGGAGCTTCCAGGGGGAAACGCCTGGTATCTTTATAGTCCTGTCGGGTTTCGCC
ACCTCTGACTTGAGCGTCGATTTTTGTGATGCTCGTCAGGGGGGCGGAGCCTATGGAAAAACGCCAGCAA
CGCGGCCTTTTTACGGTTCCTGGCCTTTTGCTGGCCTTTTGCTCACATGTTCTTTCCTGCGTTATCCCCT
GATTCTGTGGATAACCGTATTACCGCCTTTGAGTGAGCTGATACCGCTCGCCGCAGCCGAACGACCGAGC
GCAGCGAGTCAGTGAGCGAGGAAGCGGAAGAGCGCCCAATACGCAAACCGCCTCTCCCCGCGCGTTGGCC
GATTCATTAATGCAGCTGGCACGACAGGTTTCCCGACTGGAAAGCGGGCAGTGAGCGCAACGCAATTAAT
GTGAGTTAGCTCACTCATTAGGCACCCCAGGCTTTACACTTTATGCTTCCGGCTCGTATGTTGTGTGGAA
TTGTGAGCGGATAACAATTTCACACAGGAAACAGCTATGACCATGATTACGCCAAGCGCGCAATTAACCC
TCACTAAAGGGAACAAAAGCTGGAGCTGCA
