Features (pLannotate 1.2.2; 29 found; start..end, strand, type, name):
     70..91      +  protein_bind   CAP binding site: CAP binding activates transcription in the presence of cAMP. E. coli catabolite activator protein
    106..136     +  promoter       lac promoter: promoter for the E. coli lac operon
    144..160     +  protein_bind   lac operator: The lac repressor binds to the lac operator to inhibit transcription in E. coli. This inhibition can be relieved by adding lactose or isopropyl-β-D-thiogalactopyranoside (IPTG). lac repressor encoded by lacI
    205..223     +  promoter       T3 promoter: promoter for bacteriophage T3 RNA polymerase
    251..477     +  promoter       RSV promoter: Rous sarcoma virus enhancer/promoter
    478..658     +  LTR            5' LTR (truncated): truncated 5' long terminal repeat (LTR) from HIV-1
    705..830     +  misc_feature   HIV-1 Ψ: packaging signal of human immunodeficiency virus type 1
    814..1177    +  CDS            HIV-1 gag (fragment): gag protein from human immunodeficiency virus 1; gag
   1323..1556    +  misc_feature   RRE: The Rev response element (RRE) of HIV-1 allows for Rev-dependent mRNA export from the nucleus to the cytoplasm.
   1933..2033    +  CDS            Rev (fragment): human immunodeficiency virus 1 (HIV-1) Rev protein; rev; enhances nuclear export of unspliced and incompletely spliced viral mRNAs
   2052..2166    +  misc_feature   cPPT/CTS: central polypurine tract and central termination sequence of HIV-1
   2170..2188    +  enhancer       CMV enhancer (fragment): human cytomegalovirus immediate early enhancer
   3067..3087    +  CDS            capTEV™ (fragment): composite tag for in vivo biotinylation, TEV protease cleavage, and 6xHis tagging
   3088..3120    +  CDS            T7 tag (gene 10 leader): leader peptide from bacteriophage T7 gene 10 promotes efficient translation in E. coli
   3124..3147    +  CDS            Xpress™ tag: Xpress™ epitope tag, including an enterokinase recognition and cleavage site
   3175..3231    +  CDS            calmodulin-binding peptide: calmodulin-binding peptide from avian smooth muscle myosin light chain kinase
   3237..3963    +  CDS            HyPerRed (fragment): red fluorescent genetically encoded indicator for H2O2 ()
   3970..4320    +  CDS            CALMA_ARBPU (fragment): Experimental evidence at protein level: Swiss-Prot protein existence level 1. Calmodulin mediates the control of a large number of enzymes, ion channels and other proteins by Ca(2+). Among the enzymes to be stimulated by the calmodulin-Ca(2+) complex are a number of protein kinases and phosphatases. From Arbacia punctulata (Punctuate sea urchin).
   4427..4495    +  CDS            nef (fragment): NEF_HV1Z2 - Experimental evidence at protein level: Swiss-Prot protein existence level 1. Extracellular Nef protein targets CD4(+) T-lymphocytes for apoptosis by interacting with CXCR4 surface receptors. From Human immunodeficiency virus type 1 group M subtype D (isolate Z2/CDC-Z34) (HIV-1).
   4497..4730    +  LTR            3' LTR (ΔU3): self-inactivating 3' long terminal repeat (LTR) from HIV-1
   4802..4923    +  polyA_signal   SV40 poly(A) signal: SV40 polyadenylation signal
   4963..5098    +  rep_origin     SV40 ori: SV40 origin of replication
   5119..5137    -  promoter       T7 promoter: promoter for bacteriophage T7 RNA polymerase
   5145..5300    +  CDS            lacZα (fragment): LacZα fragment of β-galactosidase; lacZ fragment
   5305..5733    +  rep_origin     f1 ori (sequence partly withheld): f1 bacteriophage origin of replication; arrow indicates direction of (+) strand synthesis
   5786..5890    +  promoter       AmpR promoter: bla
   5891..6751    +  CDS            AmpR: β-lactamase; bla; confers resistance to ampicillin, carbenicillin, and related antibiotics
   6922..7510    +  rep_origin     ori: high-copy-number ColE1/pMB1/pBR322/pUC origin of replication
   7693..57      +  CDS            lacI (fragment) (across the origin): lac repressor; lacI; The lac repressor binds to the lac operator to inhibit transcription in E. coli. This inhibition can be relieved by adding lactose or isopropyl-β-D-thiogalactopyranoside (IPTG).
>Addgene plasmid #109374 | pRRL-MHCK7-R-GECO | addgene full sequence | sequence record 211466 | Addgene NGS Result
GCCGATTCATTAATGCAGCTGGCACGACAGGTTTCCCGACTGGAAAGCGGGCAGTGAGCGCAACGCAATT
AATGTGAGTTAGCTCACTCATTAGGCACCCCAGGCTTTACACTTTATGCTTCCGGCTCGTATGTTGTGTG
GAATTGTGAGCGGATAACAATTTCACACAGGAAACAGCTATGACCATGATTACGCCAAGCGCGCAATTAA
CCCTCACTAAAGGGAACAAAAGCTGGAGCTGCAAGCTTAATGTAGTCTTATGCAATACTCTTGTAGTCTT
GCAACATGGTAACGATGAGTTAGCAACATGCCTTACAAGGAGAGAAAAAGCACCGTGCATGCCGATTGGT
GGAAGTAAGGTGGTACGATCGTGCCTTATTAGGAAGGCAACAGACGGGTCTGACATGGATTGGACGAACC
ACTGAATTGCCGCATTGCAGAGATATTGTATTTAAGTGCCTAGCTCGATACATAAACGGGTCTCTCTGGT
TAGACCAGATCTGAGCCTGGGAGCTCTCTGGCTAACTAGGGAACCCACTGCTTAAGCCTCAATAAAGCTT
GCCTTGAGTGCTTCAAGTAGTGTGTGCCCGTCTGTTGTGTGACTCTGGTAACTAGAGATCCCTCAGACCC
TTTTAGTCAGTGTGGAAAATCTCTAGCAGTGGCGCCCGAACAGGGACTTGAAAGCGAAAGGGAAACCAGA
GGAGCTCTCTCGACGCAGGACTCGGCTTGCTGAAGCGCGCACGGCAAGAGGCGAGGGGCGGCGACTGGTG
AGTACGCCAAAAATTTTGACTAGCGGAGGCTAGAAGGAGAGAGATGGGTGCGAGAGCGTCAGTATTAAGC
GGGGGAGAATTAGATCGCGATGGGAAAAAATTCGGTTAAGGCCAGGGGGAAAGAAAAAATATAAATTAAA
ACATATAGTATGGGCAAGCAGGGAGCTAGAACGATTCGCAGTTAATCCTGGCCTGTTAGAAACATCAGAA
GGCTGTAGACAAATACTGGGACAGCTACAACCATCCCTTCAGACAGGATCAGAAGAACTTAGATCATTAT
ATAATACAGTAGCAACCCTCTATTGTGTGCATCAAAGGATAGAGATAAAAGACACCAAGGAAGCTTTAGA
CAAGATAGAGGAAGAGCAAAACAAAAGTAAGACCACCGCACAGCAAGCGGCCGCTGATCTTCAGACCTGG
AGGAGGAGATATGAGGGACAATTGGAGAAGTGAATTATATAAATATAAAGTAGTAAAAATTGAACCATTA
GGAGTAGCACCCACCAAGGCAAAGAGAAGAGTGGTGCAGAGAGAAAAAAGAGCAGTGGGAATAGGAGCTT
TGTTCCTTGGGTTCTTGGGAGCAGCAGGAAGCACTATGGGCGCAGCGTCAATGACGCTGACGGTACAGGC
CAGACAATTATTGTCTGGTATAGTGCAGCAGCAGAACAATTTGCTGAGGGCTATTGAGGCGCAACAGCAT
CTGTTGCAACTCACAGTCTGGGGCATCAAGCAGCTCCAGGCAAGAATCCTGGCTGTGGAAAGATACCTAA
AGGATCAACAGCTCCTGGGGATTTGGGGTTGCTCTGGAAAACTCATTTGCACCACTGCTGTGCCTTGGAA
TGCTAGTTGGAGTAATAAATCTCTGGAACAGATTTGGAATCACACGACCTGGATGGAGTGGGACAGAGAA
ATTAACAATTACACAAGCTTAATACACTCCTTAATTGAAGAATCGCAAAACCAGCAAGAAAAGAATGAAC
AAGAATTATTGGAATTAGATAAATGGGCAAGTTTGTGGAATTGGTTTAACATAACAAATTGGCTGTGGTA
TATAAAATTATTCATAATGATAGTAGGAGGCTTGGTAGGTTTAAGAATAGTTTTTGCTGTACTTTCTATA
GTGAATAGAGTTAGGCAGGGATATTCACCATTATCGTTTCAGACCCACCTCCCAACCCCGAGGGGACCCG
ACAGGCCCGAAGGAATAGAAGAAGAAGGTGGAGAGAGAGACAGAGACAGATCCATTCGATTAGTGAACGG
ATCTCGACGGTATCGGTTAACTTTTAAAAGAAAAGGGGGGATTGGGGGGTACAGTGCAGGGGAAAGAATA
GTAGACATAATAGCAACAGACATACAAACTAAAGAATTACAAAAACAAATTACAAAATTCAAAATTCTCG
ACATTGATTATTGACTAGAGCTTGCATGTCTAAGCTAGACCCTTCAGATTAAAAATAACTGAGGTAAGGG
CCTGGGTAGGGGAGGTGGTGTGAGACGCTCCTGTCTCTCCTCTATCTGCCCATCGGCCCTTTGGGGAGGA
GGAATGTGCCCAAGGACTAAAAAAAGGCCATGGAGCCAGAGGGGCGAGGGCAACAGACCTTTCATGGGCA
AACCTTGGGGCCCTGCTGTCTAGCATGCCCCACTACGGGTCTAGGCTGCCCATGTAAGGAGGCAAGGCCT
GGGGACACCCGAGATGCCTGGTTATAATTAACCCAGACATGTGGCTGCCCCCCCCCCCCCAACACCTGCT
GCCTCTAAAAATAACCCTGTCCCTGGTGGATCCCCTGCATGCGAAGATCTTCGAACAAGGCTGTGGGGGA
CTGAGGGCAGGCTGTAACAGGCTTGGGGGCCAGGGCTTATACGTGCCTGGGACTCCCAAAGTATTACTGT
TCCATGTTCCCGGCGAAGGGCCAGCTGTCCCCCGCCAGCTAGACTCAGCACTTAGTTTAGGAACCAGTGA
GCAAGTCAGCCCTTGGGGCAGCCCATACAAGGCCATGGGGCTGGGCAAGCTGCACGCCTGGGTCCGGGGT
GGGCACGGTGCCCGGGCAACGAGCTGAAAGCTCATCTGCTCTCAGGGGCCCCTCCCTGGGGACAGCCCCT
CCTGGCTAGTCACACCCTGTAGGCTCCTCTATATAACCCAGGGGCACAGGGGCTGCCCTCATTCTACCAC
CACCTCCACAGCACAGACAGACACTCAGGAGCCAGCCAGCCTCGACCGGAATTCGCCACCATGCTGCAGA
ACGAGCTTGCTCTTAAGTTGGCTGGACTTGATATTAACAAGACTGGAGGAGGTTCTCATCATCATCATCA
TCATGGTATGGCTAGCATGACTGGTGGACAGCAAATGGGTCGGGATCTGTACGACGATGACGATAAGGAT
CTCGCAACAATGGTCGACTCATCACGTCGTAAGTGGAATAAGGCAGGTCACGCAGTCAGAGCTATAGGTC
GGCTGAGCTCACCCGTGGTTTCCGAGCGGATGTACCCCGAGGACGGCGCCCTGAAGAGCGAGATCAAGAA
GGGGCTGAGGCTGAAGGACGGCGGCCACTACGCCGCCGAGGTCAAGACCACCTACAAGGCCAAGAAGCCC
GTGCAGCTGCCCGGCGCCTACATCGTGGACATCAAGTTGGACATCGTGTCCCACAACGAGGACTACACCA
TCGTGGAACAGTGCGAACGCGCCGAGGGCCGCCACTCCACCGGCGGCATGGACGAGCTGTACAAGGGAGG
TACAGGCGGGAGTCTGGTGAGCAAGGGCGAGGAGGATAACATGGCCATCATCAAGGAGTTCATGCGCTTC
AAGGTGCACATGGAGGGCTCCGTGAACGGCCACGAGTTCGAGATCGAGGGCGAGGGCGAGGGCCGCCCCT
ACGAGGCCTTTCAGACCGCTAAGCTGAAGGTGACCAAGGGTGGCCCCCTGCCCTTCGCCTGGGACATCCT
GTCCCCTCAGTTCATGTACGGCTCCAAGGCCTACATTAAGCACCCAGCCGACATCCCCGACTACTTCAAG
CTGTCCTTCCCCGAGGGCTTCAGGTGGGAGCGCGTGATGAACTTCGAGGACGGCGGCATTATTCACGTGA
ACCAGGACTCCTCCCTGCAGGACGGCGTATTCATCTACAAGGTGAAGCTGCGCGGCACCAACTTCCCCCC
CGACGGCCCCGTAATGCAGAAGAAGACCATGGGCTGGGAGGCTACGCGTGACGACCTGACTGAAGAGCAG
ATCGCAGAATTTAAAGAGGCTTTCTCCCTATTTGACAAGGACGGGGATGGGACGATAACAACCAAGGAGC
TTGGGACGGTGTTCCGATCGCTGGGGCAGAACCCCACAGAAGCAGAGCTGCAGGACATGATCAATGAAGT
AGATGCCGACGGTGACGGCACATTCGACTTCCCTGAGTTCCTGACGATGATGGCAAGAAAAATGAATGAC
ACAGACAGTGAAGAGGAAATTCGCGAAGCGTTCCGCGTGTTTGATAAGGACGGCAATGGCTACATCGGCG
CAGCAGAGCTTCGCCACGTGATGACAGACCTTGGAGAGAAGTTAACAGATGAGGAGGTTGATGAAATGAT
CAGGGTAGCAGACATCGATGGGGATGGTCAGGTAAACTACGAAGAGTTTGTACAAATGATGACAGCGAAG
TAGGAATTCGAGCTCGGTACCTTTAAGACCAATGACTTACAAGGCAGCTGTAGATCTTAGCCACTTTTTA
AAAGAAAAGGGGGGACTGGAAGGGCTAATTCACTCCCAACGAAGACAAGATCTGCTTTTTGCTTGTACTG
GGTCTCTCTGGTTAGACCAGATCTGAGCCTGGGAGCTCTCTGGCTAACTAGGGAACCCACTGCTTAAGCC
TCAATAAAGCTTGCCTTGAGTGCTTCAAGTAGTGTGTGCCCGTCTGTTGTGTGACTCTGGTAACTAGAGA
TCCCTCAGACCCTTTTAGTCAGTGTGGAAAATCTCTAGCAGTAGTAGTTCATGTCATCTTATTATTCAGT
ATTTATAACTTGCAAAGAAATGAATATCAGAGAGTGAGAGGAACTTGTTTATTGCAGCTTATAATGGTTA
CAAATAAAGCAATAGCATCACAAATTTCACAAATAAAGCATTTTTTTCACTGCATTCTAGTTGTGGTTTG
TCCAAACTCATCAATGTATCTTATCATGTCTGGCTCTAGCTATCCCGCCCCTAACTCCGCCCATCCCGCC
CCTAACTCCGCCCAGTTCCGCCCATTCTCCGCCCCATGGCTGACTAATTTTTTTTATTTATGCAGAGGCC
GAGGCCGCCTCGGCCTCTGAGCTATTCCAGAAGTAGTGAGGAGGCTTTTTTGGAGGCCTAGGGACGTACC
CAATTCGCCCTATAGTGAGTCGTATTACGCGCGCTCACTGGCCGTCGTTTTACAACGTCGTGACTGGGAA
AACCCTGGCGTTACCCAACTTAATCGCCTTGCAGCACATCCCCCTTTCGCCAGCTGGCGTAATAGCGAAG
AGGCCCGCACCGATCGCCCTTCCCAACAGTTGCGCAGCCTGAATGGCGAATGGG
[124 nt withheld, positions 5305-5428]
C
[91 nt withheld, positions 5430-5520]
A
[49 nt withheld, positions 5522-5570]
CCTTTGACGTTGGAGTCCACGTTCTTT
[37 nt withheld, positions 5598-5634]
ACCCTATCTCGGTCTATTCTTTTGATTTATAAGGGATTTTGCCGATTTCGGCCTATTGGTTAAAAAATGA
GCTGATTTAACAAAAATTTAACGCGAATTTTAACAAAATATTAACGCTTACAATTTAGGTGGCACTTTTC
GGGGAAATGTGCGCGGAACCCCTATTTGTTTATTTTTCTAAATACATTCAAATATGTATCCGCTCATGAG
ACAATAACCCTGATAAATGCTTCAATAATATTGAAAAAGGAAGAGTATGAGTATTCAACATTTCCGTGTC
GCCCTTATTCCCTTTTTTGCGGCATTTTGCCTTCCTGTTTTTGCTCACCCAGAAACGCTGGTGAAAGTAA
AAGATGCTGAAGATCAGTTGGGTGCACGAGTGGGTTACATCGAACTGGATCTCAACAGCGGTAAGATCCT
TGAGAGTTTTCGCCCCGAAGAACGTTTTCCAATGATGAGCACTTTTAAAGTTCTGCTATGTGGCGCGGTA
TTATCCCGTATTGACGCCGGGCAAGAGCAACTCGGTCGCCGCATACACTATTCTCAGAATGACTTGGTTG
AGTACTCACCAGTCACAGAAAAGCATCTTACGGATGGCATGACAGTAAGAGAATTATGCAGTGCTGCCAT
AACCATGAGTGATAACACTGCGGCCAACTTACTTCTGACAACGATCGGAGGACCGAAGGAGCTAACCGCT
TTTTTGCACAACATGGGGGATCATGTAACTCGCCTTGATCGTTGGGAACCGGAGCTGAATGAAGCCATAC
CAAACGACGAGCGTGACACCACGATGCCTGTAGCAATGGCAACAACGTTGCGCAAACTATTAACTGGCGA
ACTACTTACTCTAGCTTCCCGGCAACAATTAATAGACTGGATGGAGGCGGATAAAGTTGCAGGACCACTT
CTGCGCTCGGCCCTTCCGGCTGGCTGGTTTATTGCTGATAAATCTGGAGCCGGTGAGCGTGGGTCTCGCG
GTATCATTGCAGCACTGGGGCCAGATGGTAAGCCCTCCCGTATCGTAGTTATCTACACGACGGGGAGTCA
GGCAACTATGGATGAACGAAATAGACAGATCGCTGAGATAGGTGCCTCACTGATTAAGCATTGGTAACTG
TCAGACCAAGTTTACTCATATATACTTTAGATTGATTTAAAACTTCATTTTTAATTTAAAAGGATCTAGG
TGAAGATCCTTTTTGATAATCTCATGACCAAAATCCCTTAACGTGAGTTTTCGTTCCACTGAGCGTCAGA
CCCCGTAGAAAAGATCAAAGGATCTTCTTGAGATCCTTTTTTTCTGCGCGTAATCTGCTGCTTGCAAACA
AAAAAACCACCGCTACCAGCGGTGGTTTGTTTGCCGGATCAAGAGCTACCAACTCTTTTTCCGAAGGTAA
CTGGCTTCAGCAGAGCGCAGATACCAAATACTGTTCTTCTAGTGTAGCCGTAGTTAGGCCACCACTTCAA
GAACTCTGTAGCACCGCCTACATACCTCGCTCTGCTAATCCTGTTACCAGTGGCTGCTGCCAGTGGCGAT
AAGTCGTGTCTTACCGGGTTGGACTCAAGACGATAGTTACCGGATAAGGCGCAGCGGTCGGGCTGAACGG
GGGGTTCGTGCACACAGCCCAGCTTGGAGCGAACGACCTACACCGAACTGAGATACCTACAGCGTGAGCT
ATGAGAAAGCGCCACGCTTCCCGAAGGGAGAAAGGCGGACAGGTATCCGGTAAGCGGCAGGGTCGGAACA
GGAGAGCGCACGAGGGAGCTTCCAGGGGGAAACGCCTGGTATCTTTATAGTCCTGTCGGGTTTCGCCACC
TCTGACTTGAGCGTCGATTTTTGTGATGCTCGTCAGGGGGGCGGAGCCTATGGAAAAACGCCAGCAACGC
GGCCTTTTTACGGTTCCTGGCCTTTTGCTGGCCTTTTGCTCACATGTTCTTTCCTGCGTTATCCCCTGAT
TCTGTGGATAACCGTATTACCGCCTTTGAGTGAGCTGATACCGCTCGCCGCAGCCGAACGACCGAGCGCA
GCGAGTCAGTGAGCGAGGAAGCGGAAGAGCGCCCAATACGCAAACCGCCTCTCCCCGCGCGTTG
